Addgene plasmid #236020: ALDH5A1-P1
Purpose: Study the role and mechanism of the 3' UTR in regulating ALDH5A1-P1 gene function.
Depositing lab: Angela Ting. Depositing organization: University of Texas MD Anderson Cancer Center. Publication: Differentiation in the human urothelia is defined by distinct alternative polyadenylation. Le NB, Sona S, Santo B, Zhang Y, Ou R, Schweickart RA, Kochat V, Padron WI, Rai K, Lee SH, Yi JM, Wessely O, Lee BH, Ting AH. Cell Rep. 2026 Jan 13;45(1):116839. doi: 10.1016/j.celrep.2025.116839. PubMed 41533515.
Backbone
  Vector backbone: pmirGLO Dual-Luciferase miRNA Target Expression Vector
  Vector type: Mammalian Expression
Growth in bacteria
  Bacterial resistance: Ampicillin, 100 μg/mL
  Growth temperature: 37°C
  Growth strain: DH5alpha
  Copy number: High Copy
Gene/Insert
  Gene/Insert name: ALDH5A1-P1 3'UTR
  Species: H. sapiens (human)
  Entrez Gene: ALDH5A1 (a.k.a. SSADH, SSDH)
  Cloning method: Gibson Cloning
Terms and licenses: Academic/Nonprofit Terms; Industry Terms: Not Available to Industry
How to cite: ALDH5A1-P1 was a gift from Angela Ting (Addgene plasmid # 236020 ; http://n2t.net/addgene:236020 ; RRID:Addgene_236020)
