[The description below was written by a language model from this plasmid's Addgene catalogue record and pLannotate feature annotations shown in this document.]
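Description:
ALDH5A1-P1 is a mammalian dual-luciferase reporter plasmid built on the pmirGLO Dual-Luciferase miRNA Target Expression Vector, carrying a 3' UTR segment of human ALDH5A1 (also known as SSADH) inserted by Gibson cloning. It is propagated in E. coli through a high-copy ColE1/pUC-type origin with ampicillin selection from the bla gene, and a ColE1-derived cer site is annotated that helps keep the plasmid monomeric.

The primary reporter is the synthetic firefly luciferase gene luc2, annotated as driven by a PGK promoter. The annotation tool does not label the ALDH5A1 insert itself, but there is an unannotated gap of roughly 140 nt between the end of luc2 and a remnant of the multiple cloning site, which is where a 3' UTR test sequence sits in this backbone; this would suggest a short insert, although the record does not state its length or boundaries. A poly(A) signal lies beyond this region. Placed downstream of luc2, the UTR becomes part of the luciferase transcript, so any effect it has on mRNA stability or translation shows up as a change in firefly signal. A second cassette uses the SV40 enhancer/early promoter to express human codon-optimised Renilla luciferase followed by a neomycin/G418 resistance sequence and a synthetic poly(A) signal; it provides an internal normalisation control and potentially drug selection in mammalian cells. Several other small hits (tnpA, large T antigen, SET1, M13 ori, bom fragments) are probably incidental matches rather than functional parts.

The stated purpose is to study how the 3' UTR regulates ALDH5A1. The "P1" designation is not defined in the record; given that the associated work concerns alternative polyadenylation, it may denote a particular polyadenylation-site isoform of the UTR.
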