Features (pLannotate 1.2.2; 18 found; start..end, strand, type, name):
      1..589     +  rep_origin     ori: high-copy-number ColE1/pMB1/pBR322/pUC origin of replication
    747..1607    -  CDS            AmpR: β-lactamase; bla; confers resistance to ampicillin, carbenicillin, and related antibiotics
   1608..1712    -  promoter       AmpR promoter: bla
   1755..1847    +  CDS            tnpA (fragment): TN5P_ECOLX - Also known as tnp. Experimental evidence at protein level: Swiss-Prot protein existence level 1. Mediates transposition of transposon Tn5 by a 'cut and paste' mechanism. First, the monomeric transposase binds the 19 bp inverted DNA repeats flanking the transposon. Then, dimerization of the DNA- bound transposase creates a synaptic DNA complex. After nicking of the first DNA strand, excision of the transposon proceeds through a series of intermediates. The transposase then mediates the insertion of the transposon at a new site by strand transfer. The activity of the wild- type tran
   1868..1916    -  polyA_signal   poly(A) signal: synthetic polyadenylation signal
   1980..2772    -  CDS            NeoR/KanR (fragment): aminoglycoside phosphotransferase from Tn5; aph(3')-II (or nptII); confers resistance to neomycin, kanamycin, and G418 (Geneticin®)
   2823..3755    -  CDS            hRluc: Renilla luciferase human codon-optimized
   3806..4163    -  promoter       SV40 promoter: SV40 enhancer and early promoter
   4228..4279    +  misc_feature   bom (fragment): basis of mobility region from pBR322
   4280..4312    -  rep_origin     M13 ori (fragment): M13 bacteriophage origin of replication; arrow indicates direction of (+) strand synthesis
   4317..4385    +  CDS            large T antigen (fragment): large T antigen from SV40 (simian virus 40)
   4408..4529    +  polyA_signal   SV40 poly(A) signal: SV40 polyadenylation signal
   4551..4570    -  terminator     T7 terminator (fragment): transcription terminator for bacteriophage T7 RNA polymerase
   4578..4627    -  CDS            SET1 (fragment): solubility-enhancement tag derived from T7 phage gene 10B
   4634..4657    -  misc_feature   MCS (fragment): pUC18/19 multiple cloning site
   4798..6450    -  CDS            luciferase: firefly luciferase synthetic luc2 version of the luciferase gene
   6497..6996    -  promoter       PGK promoter: mouse phosphoglycerate kinase 1 promoter
   7053..7336    -  misc_feature   cer region: ColE1-derived recombination site that helps to maintain plasmids as monomers
>Addgene plasmid #236020 | ALDH5A1-P1 | addgene full sequence | sequence record 468425 | Addgene NGS Result
TTGAAATCCTTTTTTTCTGCGCGTAATCTGCTGCTTGCAAACAAAAAAACCACCGCTACCAGCGGTGGTT
TGTTTGCCGGATCAAGAGCTACCAACTCTTTTTCCGAAGGTAACTGGCTTCAGCAGAGCGCAGATACCAA
ATACTGTCCTTCTAGTGTAGCCGTAGTTAGGCCACCACTTCAAGAACTCTGTAGCACCGCCTACATACCT
CGCTCTGCTAATCCTGTTACCAGTGGCTGCTGCCAGTGGCGATAAGTCGTGTCTTACCGGGTTGGACTCA
AGACGATAGTTACCGGATAAGGCGCAGCGGTCGGGCTGAACGGGGGGTTCGTGCACACAGCCCAGCTTGG
AGCGAACGACCTACACCGAACTGAGATACCTACAGCGTGAGCTATGAGAAAGCGCCACGCTTCCCGAAGG
GAGAAAGGCGGACAGGTATCCGGTAAGCGGCAGGGTCGGAACAGGAGAGCGCACGAGGGAGCTTCCAGGG
GGAAACGCCTGGTATCTTTATAGTCCTGTCGGGTTTCGCCACCTCTGACTTGAGCGTCGATTTTTGTGAT
GCTCGTCAGGGGGGCGGAGCCTATGGAAAAACGCCAGCAACGCGGCCTTTTTACGGTTCCTGGCCTTTTG
CTGGCCTTTTGCTCACATGTTCTTTCCTGCGTTATCCCCTGATTCTGTGGATAACCGTATTACCGCCTTT
GAGTGAGCTGATACCGGTTGGGCGTCGCTTGGTCGGTCATTTCGAATTACCAATGCTTAATCAGTGAGGC
ACCTATCTCAGCGATCTGTCTATTTCGTTCATCCATAGTTGCCTGACTCCCCGTCGTGTAGATAACTACG
ATACGGGAGGGCTTACCATCTGGCCCCAGTGCTGCAATGATACCGCGAGACCCACGCTCACCGGCTCCAG
ATTTATCAGCAATAAACCAGCCAGCCGGAAGGGCCGAGCGCAGAAGTGGTCCTGCAACTTTATCCGCCTC
CATCCAGTCTATTAATTGTTGCCGGGAAGCTAGAGTAAGTAGTTCGCCAGTTAATAGTTTGCGCAACGTT
GTTGCCATTGCTACAGGCATCGTGGTGTCACGCTCGTCGTTTGGTATGGCTTCATTCAGCTCCGGTTCCC
AACGATCAAGGCGAGTTACATGATCCCCCATGTTGTGCAAAAAAGCGGTTAGCTCCTTCGGTCCTCCGAT
AGTTGTCAGAAGTAAGTTGGCCGCAGTGTTATCACTCATGGTTATGGCAGCACTGCATAATTCTCTTACT
GTCATGCCATCCGTAAGATGCTTTTCTGTGACTGGTGAGTACTCAACCAAGTCATTCTGAGAATAGTGTA
TGCGGCGACCGAGTTGCTCTTGCCCGGCGTCAATACGGGATAATACCGCGCCACATAGCAGAACTTTGAA
AGTGCTCATCATTGGAAAACGTTCTTCGGGGCGAAAACTCTCAAGGATCTTACCGCTGTTGAGATCCAGT
TCGATGTAACCCACTCGTGCACCCAACTGATCTTCAGCATCTTTTACTTTCACCAGCGTTTCTGGGTGAG
CAAAAACAGGAAGGCAAAATGCCGCAAAAAAGGGAATAAGGGCGACACGGAAATGTTGAATACTCATACT
CTTCCTTTTTCAATATTATTGAAGCATTTATCAGGGTTATTGTCTCATGAGCGGATACATATTTGAATGT
ATTTAGAAAAATAAACAAATAGGGGTTCCGCGCACATTTCCCCGAAAAGTGCCACCTGACGTCTAAGAAA
CCATTACGTAGAAAGCCAGTCCGCAGAAACGGTGCTGACCCCGGATGAATGTCAGCTACTGGGCTATCTG
GACAAGGGAAAACGCAAGCGCAAAGAGGATCCTTATCGCTATCGATTCACACAAAAAACCAACACACAGA
TGTAATGAAAATAAAGATATTTTATTGCGGCCATCGTGATGGCAGGTTGGGCGTCGCTTGGTCGGTCATT
TCGAACCCCAGAGTCCCGCTCAGAAGAACTCGTCAAGAAGGCGATAGAAGGCGATGCGCTGCGAATCGGG
AGCGGCGATACCGTAAAGCACGAGGAAGCGGTCAGCCCATTCGCCGCCAAGCTCTTCAGCAATATCACGG
GTAGCCAACGCTATGTCCTGATAGCGGTCCGCCACACCCAGCCGGCCACAGTCGATGAATCCAGAAAAGC
GGCCATTTTCCACCATGATATTCGGCAAGCAGGCATCGCCATGGGTCACGACGAGATCCTCGCCGTCGGG
CATGCGCGCCTTGAGCCTGGCGAACAGTTCGGCTGGCGCGAGCCCCTGATGCTCTTCGTCCAGATCATCC
TGATCGACAAGACCGGCTTCCATCCGAGTACGTGCTCGCTCGATGCGATGTTTCGCTTGGTGGTCGAATG
GGCAGGTAGCCGGATCAAGCGTATGCAGCCGCCGCATTGCATCAGCCATGATGGATACTTTCTCGGCAGG
AGCAAGGTGAGATGACAGGAGATCCTGCCCCGGCACTTCGCCCAATAGCAGCCAGTCCCTTCCCGCTTCA
GTGACAACGTCGAGCACAGCTGCGCAAGGAACGCCCGTCGTGGCCAGCCACGATAGCCGCGCTGCCTCGT
CCTGCAGTTCATTCAGGGCACCGGACAGGTCGGTCTTGACAAAAAGAACCGGGCGCCCCTGCGCTGACAG
CCGGAACACGGCGGCATCAGAGCAGCCGATTGTCTGTTGTGCCCAGTCATAGCCGAATAGCCTCTCCACC
CAAGCGGCCGGAGAACCTGCGTGCAATCCATCTTGTTCAATCCCTCCGGAGCCTCCGCCACCTGATCCGC
CACCTCCGCTCCCACCACCGGTCTGCTCGTTCTTCAGCACGCGCTCCACGAAGCTCTTGATGTACTTACC
CATTTCATCTGGAGCGTCCTCCTGGCTGAAGTGGAGGCCCTTCACCTTCACGAACTCGGTGTTAGGGAAC
TTCTTAGCTCCCTCGACAATAGCGTTGGAAAAGAACCCAGGGTCGGACTCGATGAACATCTTAGGCAGAT
CGTCGCTGGCCCGAAGGTAGGCGTTGTAGTTGCGGACAATCTGGACGACGTCGGGCTTGCCTCCCTTAAC
GAGAGGGATCTCGCGAGGCCAGGAGAGGGTAGGCCGTCTAACCTCGCCCTTCTCCTTGAATGGCTCCAGG
TAGGCAGCGAACTCCTCAGGCTCCAGTTTCCGCATGATCTTGCTTGGGAGCATGGTCTCGACGAAGAAGT
TATTCTCAAGCACCATTTTCTCGCCCTCTTCGCTCTTGATCAGGGCGATATCCTCCTCGATGTCAGGCCA
CTCGTCCCAGGACTCGATCACGTCCACGACACTCTCAGCATGGACGATGGCCTTGATCTTGTCTTGGTGC
TCGTAGGAGTAGTGAAAGGCCAGACAAGCCCCCCAGTCGTGGCCCACAAAGATGATTTTCTTTGGAAGGT
TCAGCAGCTCGAACCAAGCGGTGAGGTACTTGTAGTGATCCAGGAGGCGATATGAGCCATTCCCGCTCTT
GCCGGACTTACCCATTCCGATCAGATCAGGGATGATGCATCTAGCCACGGGCTCGATGTGAGGCACGACG
TGCCTCCACAGGTAGCTGGAGGCAGCGTTACCATGCAGAAAAATCACGGCGTTCTCGGCGTGCTTCTCGG
AATCATAGTAGTTGATGAAGGAGTCCAGCACGTTCATTTGCTTGCAGCGAGCCCACCACTGAGGCCCAGT
GATCATGCGTTTGCGTTGCTCGGGGTCGTACACCTTGGAAGCCATGGTGGCTCCAGCCTTTGGTTCGAGA
CTGTTGTGTCAGAAGAATCAAGCTTTTTGCAAAAGCCTAGGCCTCCAAAAAAGCCTCCTCACTACTTCTG
GAATAGCTCAGAGGCCGAGGCGGCCTCGGCCTCTGCATAAATAAAAAAAATTAGTCAGCCATGGGGCGGA
GAATGGGCGGAACTGGGCGGAGTTAGGGGCGGGATGGGCGGAGTTAGGGGCGGGACTATGGTTGCTGACT
AATTGAGATGCATGCTTTGCATACTTCTGCCTGCTGGGGAGCCTGGGGACTTTCCACACCTGGTTGCTGA
CTAATTGAGATGCATGCTTTGCATACTTCTGCCTGCTGGGGAGCCTGGGGACTTTCCACACCCTAACTGA
CACACATTCCACAGCTGGTTCTTTCCGCCTCAGAAGGTACCTAACCAAGTTCCTCTTTCAGAGGTTATTT
CAGGCCATGGTGCTGCGCAGATCCGCGTATGCGGTGTGAAATACCGCACAGATGCGTAAGGAGAAAATAC
CGCATCAGGAAATTGTAAGCGTTAATATTTTGTTAAAATTCGATTTTACCACATTTGTAGAGGTTTTACT
TGCTTAAAAAAACCTCCCACATCTCCCCCTGAACCTGAAACATAAAATGAATGCAATTGTTGTTGTTAAC
TTGTTTATTGCAGCTTATAATGGTTACAAATAAAGCAATAGCATCACAAATTTCACAAATAAAGCATTTT
TTTCACTGCATTCTAGTTGTGGTTTGTCCAAACTCATCAATGTATCTTATCATGTCTGCTCGAAGCGGCC
GCCCCAAGGGGTTATGCTAGTTATTGCTCAGCGGTGGCAGCAGCCAACTCAGCTTCCTTTCGGGCTTTGT
TAGCAGCCGGATCAGCTTGCATGCCTGCAGGTCGACTATTCATAATTCTGAAAACCTATTAGTTTATTTA
AAATAATGGATGGCATGTACCTATATATGTAGATAAGTCTCCTTTTAAATTTTTTTAAAGAACCAAAGAA
TCACTCGAGGCTAGCGAGCTCGTTTAAACAACTAGAATTACACGGCGATCTTGCCGCCCTTCTTGGCCTT
AATGAGAATCTCGCGGATCTTGCGGGCGTCCAACTTGCCGGTCAGTCCTTTAGGCACCTCGTCCACGAAC
ACAACACCACCGCGCAGCTTCTTGGCGGTTGTAACCTGGCTGGCCACATAGTCCACGATCTCCTTCTCGG
TCATGGTTTTACCGTGTTCCAGCACGACGACTGCGGCGGGCAGCTCGCCGGCATCGTCGTCGGGCAGGCC
GGCGACCCCGGCGTCGAAGATGTTGGGGTGTTGCAGCAGGATGCTCTCCAGTTCGGCTGGGGCTACCTGG
TAGCCCTTGTATTTGATCAGGCTCTTCAGCCGGTCCACGATGAAGAAGTGCTCGTCCTCGTCCCAGTAGG
CGATGTCGCCGCTGTGCAGCCAGCCGTCCTTGTCGATGAGAGCGTTTGTAGCCTCGGGGTTGTTAACGTA
GCCGCTCATGATCATGGGGCCACGGACGCACAGCTCGCCGCGCTGGTTCACACCCAGTGTCTTACCGGTG
TCCAAGTCCACCACCTTAGCCTCGAAGAAGGGCACCACCTTGCCTACTGCGCCAGGCTTGTCGTCCCCTT
CGGGGGTGATCAGAATGGCGCTGGTTGTTTCTGTCAGGCCGTAGCCCTGGCGGATGCCTGGTAGGTGGAA
GCGTTTGGCCACGGCCTCACCTACCTCCTTGCTGAGCGGCGCCCCGCCGCTGGCGATCTCGTGCAAGTTG
CTTAGGTCGTACTTGTCGATGAGAGTGCTCTTAGCGAAGAAGCTAAATAGTGTGGGCACCAGCAGGGCAG
ATTGAATCTTATAGTCTTGCAAGCTGCGCAAGAATAGCTCCTCCTCGAAGCGGTACATGAGCACGACCCG
AAAGCCGCAGATCAAGTAGCCCAGCGTGGTGAACATGCCGAAGCCGTGGTGAAATGGCACCACGCTGAGG
ATAGCGGTGTCGGGGATGATCTGGTTGCCGAAGATGGGGTCGCGGGCATGACTGAATCGGACACAAGCGG
TGCGGTGCGGTAGGGCTACGCCCTTGGGCAATCCGGTACTGCCACTACTGTTCATGATCAGGGCGATGGT
TTTGTCCCGGTCGAAGCTCTCGGGCACGAAGTCGTACTCGTTGAAGCCGGGTGGCAAATGGGAAGTCACG
AAGGTGTACATGCTTTGGAAGCCCTGGTAGTCGGTCTTGCTATCCATGATGATGATCTTTTGTATGATCG
GTAGCTTCTTTTGCACGTTGAGGATCTTTTGCAGCCCTTTCTTGCTCACGAATACGACGGTGGGCTGGCT
GATGCCCATGCTGTTCAGCAGCTCGCGCTCGTTGTAGATGTCGTTAGCTGGGGCCACAGCCACACCGATG
AACAGGGCACCCAACACGGGCATGAAGAACTGCAAGCTATTCTCGCTGCACACCACGATCCGATGGTTTG
TATTCAGCCCATAGCGCTTCATAGCTTCTGCCAGCCGAACGCTCATCTCGAAGTACTCGGCGTAGGTAAT
GTCCACCTCGATATGTGCGTCGGTAAAGGCGATGGTGCCGGGCACCAGGGCGTAGCGCTTCATGGCTTTG
TGCAGCTGCTCGCCGGCGGTCCCGTCTTCGAGTGGGTAGAATGGCGCTGGGCCCTTCTTAATGTTTTTGG
CATCTTCCATGGTGGCTTTACCAACAGTACCGGATTGCCAAGCTTGGGCTGCAGGTCGAAAGGCCCGGAG
ATGAGGAAGAGGAGAACAGCGCGGCAGACGTGCGCTTTTGAAGCGTGCAGAATGCCGGGCCTCCGGAGGA
CCTTCGGGCGCCCGCCCCGCCCCTGAGCCCGCCCCTGAGCCCGCCCCCGGACCCACCCCTTCCCAGCCTC
TGAGCCCAGAAAGCGAAGGAGCAAAGCTGCTATTGGCCGCTGCCCCAAAGGCCTACCCGCTTCCATTGCT
CAGCGGTGCTGTCCATCTGCACGAGACTAGTGAGACGTGCTACTTCCATTTGTCACGTCCTGCACGACGC
GAGCTGCGGGGCGGGGGGGAACTTCCTGACTAGGGGAGGAGTAGAAGGTGGCGCGAAGGGGCCACCAAAG
AACGGAGCCGGTTGGCGCCTACCGGTGGATGTGGAATGTGTGCGAGGCCAGAGGCCACTTGTGTAGCGCC
AAGTGCCCAGCGGGGCTGCTAAAGCGCATGCTCCAGACTGCCTTGGGAAAAGCGCCTCCCCTACCCGGTA
GATCTCGATCCTCTACGCCGGACGCATCGTGGCCGGAGTACTGCGGTTTATCTCGATGGCTACGAGGGCA
GACAGTAAGTGGATTTACCATAATCCCTTAATTGTACGCACCGCTAAAACGCGTTCAGCGCGATCACGGC
AGCAGACAGGTAAAAATGGCAACAAACCACCCGAAAAACTGCCGCAATCGCGCCTGATAAATTTTAACCG
TATGAATACCTATGCAACCAGAGGGTACAGGCCACATTACCCCCACTTAATCCACTGAAGCTGCCATTTT
TCATGGTTTCACCATCCCAGCGAAGGGCCATCCAGCGTGCGTTCCTGTATTTCCGGACTATAAAAGGATC
TAGGTGAAGATCCTTTTTGATAATCTCATGACCAAAATCCCTTAACGTGAGTTTTCGTTCCACTGAGCGT
CAGACCCCGTAGAAAAGATCAAAGGATCTTC
